>Addgene plasmid #186809 | pcDNA3.3_SARS2_BA.2.12.1 | addgene full sequence | sequence record 366048 | Addgene NGS Result
TGCTCCCTGCTTGTGTGTTGGAGGTCGCTGAGTAGTGCGCGAGCAAAATTTAAGCTACAACAAGGCAAGG
CTTGACCGACAATTGCATGAAGAATCTGCTTAGGGTTAGGCGTTTTGCGCTGCTTCGCGATGTACGGGCC
AGATATACGCGTTGACATTGATTATTGACTAGTTATTAATAGTAATCAATTACGGGGTCATTAGTTCATA
GCCCATATATGGAGTTCCGCGTTACATAACTTACGGTAAATGGCCCGCCTGGCTGACCGCCCAACGACCC
CCGCCCATTGACGTCAATAATGACGTATGTTCCCATAGTAACGCCAATAGGGACTTTCCATTGACGTCAA
TGGGTGGAGTATTTACGGTAAACTGCCCACTTGGCAGTACATCAAGTGTATCATATGCCAAGTACGCCCC
CTATTGACGTCAATGACGGTAAATGGCCCGCCTGGCATTATGCCCAGTACATGACCTTATGGGACTTTCC
TACTTGGCAGTACATCTACGTATTAGTCATCGCTATTACCATGGTGATGCGGTTTTGGCAGTACATCAAT
GGGCGTGGATAGCGGTTTGACTCACGGGGATTTCCAAGTCTCCACCCCATTGACGTCAATGGGAGTTTGT
TTTGGCACCAAAATCAACGGGACTTTCCAAAATGTCGTAACAACTCCGCCCCATTGACGCAAATGGGCGG
TAGGCGTGTACGGTGGGAGGTCTATATAAGCAGAGCTCGTTTAGTGAACCGTCAGATCGCCTGGAGACGC
CATCCACGCTGTTTTGACCTCCATAGAAGACACCGGGACCGATCCAGCCTCCGGACTGAGCTCCTTAAGG
TTAACTCTAGAGAATTCGGATCCATGTTTGTGTTCCTGGTGCTGCTGCCACTGGTGTCCAGCCAGTGTGT
GAACCTGATCACCAGGACCCAATCCTACACCAACTCCTTCACCAGGGGAGTCTACTACCCTGACAAGGTG
TTCAGGTCCTCTGTGCTGCACAGCACCCAGGACCTGTTCCTGCCATTCTTCAGCAATGTGACCTGGTTCC
ATGCCATCCATGTGTCTGGCACCAATGGCACCAAGAGGTTTGACAACCCTGTGCTGCCATTCAATGATGG
AGTCTACTTTGCCAGCACAGAGAAGAGCAACATCATCAGGGGCTGGATTTTTGGCACCACCCTGGACAGC
AAGACCCAGTCCCTGCTGATTGTGAACAATGCCACCAATGTGGTGATTAAGGTGTGTGAGTTCCAGTTCT
GTAATGACCCATTCCTGGACGTCTACTACCACAAGAACAACAAGTCCTGGATGGAGTCTGAGTTCAGGGT
CTACTCCTCTGCCAACAACTGTACCTTTGAATATGTGAGCCAACCATTCCTGATGGACTTGGAGGGCAAG
CAGGGCAACTTCAAGAACCTGAGGGAGTTTGTGTTCAAGAACATTGATGGCTACTTCAAGATTTACAGCA
AACACACACCAATCAACCTGGGGAGGGACCTGCCACAGGGCTTCTCTGCCTTGGAACCACTGGTGGACCT
GCCAATTGGCATCAACATCACCAGGTTCCAGACCCTGCTGGCTCTGCACAGGTCCTACCTGACACCTGGA
GACTCCTCCTCTGGCTGGACAGCAGGAGCAGCAGCCTACTATGTGGGCTACCTCCAACCAAGGACCTTCC
TGCTGAAATACAATGAGAATGGCACCATCACAGATGCTGTGGACTGTGCCCTGGACCCACTGTCTGAGAC
CAAGTGTACCCTGAAATCCTTCACAGTGGAGAAGGGCATCTACCAGACCAGCAACTTCAGGGTCCAACCA
ACAGAGAGCATTGTGAGGTTTCCAAACATCACCAACCTGTGTCCATTTGACGAGGTGTTCAATGCCACCA
GGTTTGCCTCTGTCTATGCCTGGAACAGGAAGAGGATTAGCAACTGTGTGGCTGACTACTCTGTGCTCTA
CAACTTTGCCCCCTTCTTCGCCTTCAAGTGTTATGGAGTGAGCCCAACCAAACTGAATGACCTGTGTTTC
ACCAATGTCTATGCTGACTCCTTTGTGATTAGGGGAAATGAGGTGAGTCAGATTGCCCCTGGACAAACAG
GCAACATTGCTGACTACAACTACAAACTGCCTGATGACTTCACAGGCTGTGTGATTGCCTGGAACAGCAA
CAAGCTGGACAGCAAGGTGGGAGGCAACTACAACTACCAGTACAGACTGTTCAGGAAGAGCAACCTGAAA
CCATTTGAGAGGGACATCAGCACAGAGATTTACCAGGCTGGCAACAAACCATGTAATGGAGTGGCGGGCT
TCAACTGTTACTTTCCACTCAGATCCTATGGCTTCAGACCAACCTATGGAGTGGGCCACCAACCATACAG
GGTGGTGGTGCTGTCCTTTGAACTGCTCCATGCCCCTGCCACAGTGTGTGGACCAAAGAAGAGCACCAAC
CTGGTGAAGAACAAGTGTGTGAACTTCAACTTCAATGGACTGACAGGCACAGGAGTGCTGACAGAGAGCA
ACAAGAAGTTCCTGCCATTCCAACAGTTTGGCAGGGACATTGCTGACACCACAGATGCTGTGAGGGACCC
ACAGACCTTGGAGATTCTGGACATCACACCATGTTCCTTTGGAGGAGTGTCTGTGATTACACCTGGCACC
AACACCAGCAACCAGGTGGCTGTGCTCTACCAGGGTGTGAACTGTACTGAGGTGCCTGTGGCTATCCATG
CTGACCAACTTACACCAACCTGGAGGGTCTACAGCACAGGCAGCAATGTGTTCCAGACCAGGGCTGGCTG
TCTGATTGGAGCAGAGTATGTGAACAACTCCTATGAGTGTGACATCCCAATTGGAGCAGGCATCTGTGCC
TCCTACCAGACCCAGACCAAGAGCCATAGGAGGGCAAGGTCTGTGGCAAGCCAGAGCATCATTGCCTACA
CAATGAGTCTGGGAGCAGAGAACCTTGTGGCTTACAGCAACAACAGCATTGCCATCCCAACCAACTTCAC
CATCTCTGTGACCACAGAAATTCTGCCTGTGAGTATGACCAAGACCTCTGTGGACTGTACAATGTATATC
TGTGGAGACAGCACAGAGTGTAGCAACCTGCTGCTCCAATATGGCTCCTTCTGTACCCAACTTAAGAGGG
CTCTGACAGGCATTGCTGTGGAACAGGACAAGAACACCCAGGAGGTGTTTGCCCAGGTGAAGCAGATTTA
CAAGACACCTCCAATCAAGTACTTTGGAGGCTTCAACTTCAGCCAGATTCTGCCTGACCCAAGCAAGCCA
AGCAAGAGGTCCTTCATTGAGGACCTGCTGTTCAACAAGGTGACCCTGGCTGATGCTGGCTTCATCAAGC
AATATGGAGACTGTCTGGGAGACATTGCTGCAAGGGACCTGATTTGTGCCCAGAAGTTCAATGGACTGAC
CGTGCTGCCTCCACTGCTGACAGATGAGATGATTGCCCAATACACCTCTGCCCTGCTGGCTGGCACCATC
ACCTCTGGCTGGACCTTTGGAGCAGGAGCAGCCCTCCAAATCCCATTTGCTATGCAGATGGCTTACAGGT
TCAATGGCATTGGAGTGACCCAGAATGTGCTCTATGAGAACCAGAAACTGATTGCCAACCAGTTCAACTC
TGCCATTGGCAAGATTCAGGACTCCCTGTCCAGCACAGCCTCTGCCCTGGGCAAACTCCAAGATGTGGTG
AACCATAATGCCCAGGCTCTGAACACCCTGGTGAAGCAACTTTCCAGCAAGTTTGGAGCCATCTCCTCTG
TGCTGAATGACATCCTGAGCAGACTGGACAAGGTGGAGGCTGAGGTCCAGATTGACAGACTGATTACAGG
CAGACTCCAATCCCTCCAAACCTATGTGACCCAACAACTTATCAGGGCTGCTGAGATTAGGGCATCTGCC
AACCTGGCTGCCACCAAGATGAGTGAGTGTGTGCTGGGACAAAGCAAGAGGGTGGACTTCTGTGGCAAGG
GCTACCACCTGATGAGTTTTCCACAGTCTGCCCCTCATGGAGTGGTGTTCCTGCATGTGACCTATGTGCC
TGCCCAGGAGAAGAACTTCACCACAGCCCCTGCCATCTGCCATGATGGCAAGGCTCACTTTCCAAGGGAG
GGAGTGTTTGTGAGCAATGGCACCCACTGGTTTGTGACCCAGAGGAACTTCTATGAACCACAGATTATCA
CCACAGACAACACCTTTGTGTCTGGCAACTGTGATGTGGTGATTGGCATTGTGAACAACACAGTCTATGA
CCCACTCCAACCTGAACTGGACTCCTTCAAGGAGGAACTGGACAAATACTTCAAGAACCACACCAGCCCT
GATGTGGACCTGGGAGACATCTCTGGCATCAATGCCTCTGTGGTGAACATCCAGAAGGAGATTGACAGAC
TGAATGAGGTGGCTAAGAACCTGAATGAGTCCCTGATTGACCTCCAAGAACTGGGCAAATATGAACAATA
CATCAAGTGGCCATGGTACATCTGGCTGGGCTTCATTGCTGGACTGATTGCCATTGTGATGGTGACCATA
ATGCTGTGTTGTATGACCTCCTGTTGTTCCTGTCTGAAAGGCTGTTGTTCCTGTGGCTCCTGTTGTAAGT
GACTCGAGCCATGGAAGCTTGATATCTAACTGACTGAACCGGTGGTACCAAACGGGGGAGGCTAACTGAA
ACACGGAAGGAGACAATACCGGAAGGAACCCGCGCTATGACGGCAATAAAAAGACAGAATAAAACGCACG
GGTGTTGGGTCGTTTGTTCATAAACGCGGGGTTCGGTCCCAGGGCTGGCACTCTGTCGATACCCCACCGA
GACCCCATTGGGGCCAATACGCCCGCGTTTCTTCCTTTTCCCCACCCCACCCCCCAAGTTCGGGTGAAGG
CCCAGGGCTCGCAGCCAACGTCGGGGCGGCAGGCCCTGCCATAGCAGATCTGCGCAGCTGGGGCTCTAGG
GGGTATCCCC
[124 nt withheld, positions 4981-5104]
C
[91 nt withheld, positions 5106-5196]
A
[49 nt withheld, positions 5198-5246]
CCTTTGACGTTGGAGTCCACGTTCTTT
[37 nt withheld, positions 5274-5310]
ACCCTATCTCGGTCTATTCTTTTGATTTATAAGGGATTTTGCCGATTTCGGCCTATTGGTTAAAAAATGA
GCTGATTTAACAAAAATTTAACGCGAATTAATTCTGTGGAATGTGTGTCAGTTAGGGTGTGGAAAGTCCC
CAGGCTCCCCAGCAGGCAGAAGTATGCAAAGCATGCATCTCAATTAGTCAGCAACCAGGTGTGGAAAGTC
CCCAGGCTCCCCAGCAGGCAGAAGTATGCAAAGCATGCATCTCAATTAGTCAGCAACCATAGTCCCGCCC
CTAACTCCGCCCATCCCGCCCCTAACTCCGCCCAGTTCCGCCCATTCTCCGCCCCATGGCTGACTAATTT
TTTTTATTTATGCAGAGGCCGAGGCCGCCTCTGCCTCTGAGCTATTCCAGAAGTAGTGAGGAGGCTTTTT
TGGAGGCCTAGGCTTTTGCAAAAAGCTCCCGGGAGCTTGTATATCCATTTTCGGATCTGATCAAGAGACA
GGATGAGGATCGTTTCGCATGATTGAACAAGATGGATTGCACGCAGGTTCTCCGGCCGCTTGGGTGGAGA
GGCTATTCGGCTATGACTGGGCACAACAGACAATCGGCTGCTCTGATGCCGCCGTGTTCCGGCTGTCAGC
GCAGGGGCGCCCGGTTCTTTTTGTCAAGACCGACCTGTCCGGTGCCCTGAATGAACTGCAGGACGAGGCA
GCGCGGCTATCGTGGCTGGCCACGACGGGCGTTCCTTGCGCAGCTGTGCTCGACGTTGTCACTGAAGCGG
GAAGGGACTGGCTGCTATTGGGCGAAGTGCCGGGGCAGGATCTCCTGTCATCTCACCTTGCTCCTGCCGA
GAAAGTATCCATCATGGCTGATGCAATGCGGCGGCTGCATACGCTTGATCCGGCTACCTGCCCATTCGAC
CACCAAGCGAAACATCGCATCGAGCGAGCACGTACTCGGATGGAAGCCGGTCTTGTCGATCAGGATGATC
TGGACGAAGAGCATCAGGGGCTCGCGCCAGCCGAACTGTTCGCCAGGCTCAAGGCGCGCATGCCCGACGG
CGAGGATCTCGTCGTGACCCATGGCGATGCCTGCTTGCCGAATATCATGGTGGAAAATGGCCGCTTTTCT
GGATTCATCGACTGTGGCCGGCTGGGTGTGGCGGACCGCTATCAGGACATAGCGTTGGCTACCCGTGATA
TTGCTGAAGAGCTTGGCGGCGAATGGGCTGACCGCTTCCTCGTGCTTTACGGTATCGCCGCTCCCGATTC
GCAGCGCATCGCCTTCTATCGCCTTCTTGACGAGTTCTTCTGAGCGGGACTCTGGGGTTCGCGAAATGAC
CGACCAAGCGACGCCCAACCTGCCATCACGAGATTTCGATTCCACCGCCGCCTTCTATGAAAGGTTGGGC
TTCGGAATCGTTTTCCGGGACGCCGGCTGGATGATCCTCCAGCGCGGGGATCTCATGCTGGAGTTCTTCG
CCCACCCCAACTTGTTTATTGCAGCTTATAATGGTTACAAATAAAGCAATAGCATCACAAATTTCACAAA
TAAAGCATTTTTTTCACTGCATTCTAGTTGTGGTTTGTCCAAACTCATCAATGTATCTTATCATGTCTGT
ATACCGTCGACCTCTAGCTAGAGCTTGGCGTAATCATGGTCATAGCTGTTTCCTGTGTGAAATTGTTATC
CGCTCACAATTCCACACAACATACGAGCCGGAAGCATAAAGTGTAAAGCCTGGGGTGCCTAATGAGTGAG
CTAACTCACATTAATTGCGTTGCGCTCACTGCCCGCTTTCCAGTCGGGAAACCTGTCGTGCCAGCTGCAT
TAATGAATCGGCCAACGCGCGGGGAGAGGCGGTTTGCGTATTGGGCGCTCTTCCGCTTCCTCGCTCACTG
ACTCGCTGCGCTCGGTCGTTCGGCTGCGGCGAGCGGTATCAGCTCACTCAAAGGCGGTAATACGGTTATC
CACAGAATCAGGGGATAACGCAGGAAAGAACATGTGAGCAAAAGGCCAGCAAAAGGCCAGGAACCGTAAA
AAGGCCGCGTTGCTGGCGTTTTTCCATAGGCTCCGCCCCCCTGACGAGCATCACAAAAATCGACGCTCAA
GTCAGAGGTGGCGAAACCCGACAGGACTATAAAGATACCAGGCGTTTCCCCCTGGAAGCTCCCTCGTGCG
CTCTCCTGTTCCGACCCTGCCGCTTACCGGATACCTGTCCGCCTTTCTCCCTTCGGGAAGCGTGGCGCTT
TCTCATAGCTCACGCTGTAGGTATCTCAGTTCGGTGTAGGTCGTTCGCTCCAAGCTGGGCTGTGTGCACG
AACCCCCCGTTCAGCCCGACCGCTGCGCCTTATCCGGTAACTATCGTCTTGAGTCCAACCCGGTAAGACA
CGACTTATCGCCACTGGCAGCAGCCACTGGTAACAGGATTAGCAGAGCGAGGTATGTAGGCGGTGCTACA
GAGTTCTTGAAGTGGTGGCCTAACTACGGCTACACTAGAAGAACAGTATTTGGTATCTGCGCTCTGCTGA
AGCCAGTTACCTTCGGAAAAAGAGTTGGTAGCTCTTGATCCGGCAAACAAACCACCGCTGGTAGCGGTGG
TTTTTTTGTTTGCAAGCAGCAGATTACGCGCAGAAAAAAAGGATCTCAAGAAGATCCTTTGATCTTTTCT
ACGGGGTCTGACGCTCAGTGGAACGAAAACTCACGTTAAGGGATTTTGGTCATGAGATTATCAAAAAGGA
TCTTCACCTAGATCCTTTTAAATTAAAAATGAAGTTTTAAATCAATCTAAAGTATATATGAGTAAACTTG
GTCTGACAGTTACCAATGCTTAATCAGTGAGGCACCTATCTCAGCGATCTGTCTATTTCGTTCATCCATA
GTTGCCTGACTCCCCGTCGTGTAGATAACTACGATACGGGAGGGCTTACCATCTGGCCCCAGTGCTGCAA
TGATACCGCGAGACCCACGCTCACCGGCTCCAGATTTATCAGCAATAAACCAGCCAGCCGGAAGGGCCGA
GCGCAGAAGTGGTCCTGCAACTTTATCCGCCTCCATCCAGTCTATTAATTGTTGCCGGGAAGCTAGAGTA
AGTAGTTCGCCAGTTAATAGTTTGCGCAACGTTGTTGCCATTGCTACAGGCATCGTGGTGTCACGCTCGT
CGTTTGGTATGGCTTCATTCAGCTCCGGTTCCCAACGATCAAGGCGAGTTACATGATCCCCCATGTTGTG
CAAAAAAGCGGTTAGCTCCTTCGGTCCTCCGATCGTTGTCAGAAGTAAGTTGGCCGCAGTGTTATCACTC
ATGGTTATGGCAGCACTGCATAATTCTCTTACTGTCATGCCATCCGTAAGATGCTTTTCTGTGACTGGTG
AGTACTCAACCAAGTCATTCTGAGAATAGTGTATGCGGCGACCGAGTTGCTCTTGCCCGGCGTCAATACG
GGATAATACCGCGCCACATAGCAGAACTTTAAAAGTGCTCATCATTGGAAAACGTTCTTCGGGGCGAAAA
CTCTCAAGGATCTTACCGCTGTTGAGATCCAGTTCGATGTAACCCACTCGTGCACCCAACTGATCTTCAG
CATCTTTTACTTTCACCAGCGTTTCTGGGTGAGCAAAAACAGGAAGGCAAAATGCCGCAAAAAAGGGAAT
AAGGGCGACACGGAAATGTTGAATACTCATACTCTTCCTTTTTCAATATTATTGAAGCATTTATCAGGGT
TATTGTCTCATGAGCGGATACATATTTGAATGTATTTAGAAAAATAAACAAATAGGGGTTCCGCGCACAT
TTCCCCGAAAAGTGCCACCTGACGTCGACGGATCGGGAGATCTCCCGATCCCCTATGGTGCACTCTCAGT
ACAATCTGCTCTGATGCCGCATAGTTAAGCCAGTATC
Features (pLannotate 1.2.2; 18 found; start..end, strand, type, name):
    154..533     +  enhancer       CMV enhancer: human cytomegalovirus immediate early enhancer
    534..737     +  promoter       CMV promoter: human cytomegalovirus (CMV) immediate early promoter
    864..4619    +  CDS            S: SPIKE_SARS2 - Experimental evidence at protein level: Swiss-Prot protein existence level 1. [Spike glycoprotein]: May down-regulate host tetherin (BST2) by lysosomal degradation, thereby counteracting its antiviral activity. From Severe acute respiratory syndrome coronavirus 2 (2019-nCoV) (SARS-CoV-2).
   4731..4779    +  polyA_signal   HSV TK poly(A) signal: herpes simplex virus thymidine kinase polyadenylation signal (Cole and Stacy, 1985)
   4870..4886    -  polyA_signal   bGH poly(A) signal (fragment): bovine growth hormone polyadenylation signal
   4981..5409    +  rep_origin     f1 ori (sequence partly withheld): f1 bacteriophage origin of replication; arrow indicates direction of (+) strand synthesis
   5423..5752    +  promoter       SV40 promoter: SV40 enhancer and early promoter
   5819..6610    +  CDS            neo: KKA2_KLEPN - Also known as kan, nptII. Experimental evidence at protein level: Swiss-Prot protein existence level 1. Resistance to kanamycin, neomycin, paromomycin, ribostamycin, butirosin and gentamicin B. From Klebsiella pneumoniae.
   6636..6794    +  CDS            ble (fragment): BLE_KLEPN - Experimental evidence at protein level: Swiss-Prot protein existence level 1. Binding protein with a strong affinity to the bleomycin family of antibiotics. Binds to CL990; an antimitotic-antibiotic compound. From Klebsiella pneumoniae.
   6789..6910    +  polyA_signal   SV40 poly(A) signal: SV40 polyadenylation signal
   6983..6999    -  protein_bind   lac operator: The lac repressor binds to the lac operator to inhibit transcription in E. coli. This inhibition can be relieved by adding lactose or isopropyl-β-D-thiogalactopyranoside (IPTG). lac repressor encoded by lacI
   7007..7037    -  promoter       lac promoter: promoter for the E. coli lac operon
   7052..7073    -  protein_bind   CAP binding site: CAP binding activates transcription in the presence of cAMP. E. coli catabolite activator protein
   7086..7178    -  CDS            lacI (fragment): lac repressor; lacI; The lac repressor binds to the lac operator to inhibit transcription in E. coli. This inhibition can be relieved by adding lactose or isopropyl-β-D-thiogalactopyranoside (IPTG).
   7361..7949    -  rep_origin     ori: high-copy-number ColE1/pMB1/pBR322/pUC origin of replication
   8120..8980    -  CDS            AmpR: β-lactamase; bla; confers resistance to ampicillin, carbenicillin, and related antibiotics
   8981..9085    -  promoter       AmpR promoter: bla
   9144..9196    -  misc_feature   bom (fragment): basis of mobility region from pBR322
