[The description below was written by a language model from this plasmid's Addgene catalogue record and pLannotate feature annotations shown in this document.]
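Description:
pcDNA3.3_SARS2_BA.2.12.1 is a mammalian expression plasmid built on the pcDNA3.3 backbone that produces the spike glycoprotein of the SARS-CoV-2 Omicron sublineage BA.2.12.1. It is propagated in E. coli as a high-copy plasmid through a ColE1/pUC-type origin and selected with ampicillin via the β-lactamase gene and its own promoter. The backbone also carries an f1 phage origin and remnants of lac regulatory sequences, which play no evident role in the construct's use. A separate SV40 enhancer/early promoter drives a neomycin phosphotransferase gene terminated by an SV40 polyadenylation signal, the standard arrangement for G418 selection in mammalian cells, although the record does not indicate that stable selection is intended. The catalogue lists a total size of about 9.3 kb, consistent with the roughly 9.2 kb sequenced record.

The payload is a spike coding sequence of about 3.8 kb placed downstream of the human cytomegalovirus immediate early enhancer and promoter and followed by the herpes simplex virus thymidine kinase polyadenylation signal, giving strong constitutive expression in transfected mammalian cells. Relative to BA.2 spike, the insert carries the L452Q and S704L substitutions that define BA.2.12.1, and the C-terminal 18 amino acids are deleted. Truncating the cytoplasmic tail in this way is a commonly used modification to improve spike incorporation into pseudotyped particles. No epitope tag or reporter is annotated. The stated purpose is as the envelope plasmid for pseudovirus production, and the associated publication concerns broadly neutralizing antibodies against the coronavirus fusion peptide, which fits use in variant-specific neutralization assays. The packaging and reporter components needed to make pseudovirus are not part of this plasmid.
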