Addgene plasmid #186809: pcDNA3.3_SARS2_BA.2.12.1
Purpose: pseudovirus plasmid that expresses spike of BA.2.12.1
Depositing lab: David Nemazee. Publication: Broadly neutralizing antibodies target the coronavirus fusion peptide. Dacon C, Tucker C, Peng L, Lee CD, Lin TH, Yuan M, Cong Y, Wang L, Purser L, Williams JK, Pyo CW, Kosik I, Hu Z, Zhao M, Mohan D, Cooper AJR, Peterson M, Skinner J, Dixit S, Kollins E, Huzella L, Perry D, Byrum R, Lembirik S, Drawbaugh D, Eaton B, Zhang Y, Yang ES, Chen M, Leung K, Weinberg RS, Pegu A, Geraghty DE, Davidson E, Douagi I, Moir S, Yewdell JW, Schmaljohn C, Crompton PD, Holbrook MR, Nemazee D, Mascola JR, Wilson IA, Tan J. Science. 2022 Jul 12:eabq3773. doi: 10.1126/science.abq3773. PubMed 35857439.
Backbone
  Vector backbone: pcDNA3.3
  Backbone size w/o insert (bp): 5500
  Total vector size (bp): 9300
  Vector type: Mammalian Expression
Growth in bacteria
  Bacterial resistance: Ampicillin, 100 μg/mL
  Growth temperature: 37°C
  Growth strain: DH5alpha
  Copy number: High Copy
Gene/Insert
  Gene/Insert name: Spike (BA.2.12.1)
  Species: SARS-CoV-2
  Insert size (bp): 3800
  Mutation: L452Q, S704L on the basis of BA.2, c-terminal 18 aa del
  Entrez Gene: S (a.k.a. GU280_gp02, spike glycoprotein)
  Promoter: CMV
  Cloning method: Ligation Independent Cloning
  Sequencing primers: 5′ CMV-F; 3′ TK_pA-R
Terms and licenses: Academic/Nonprofit Terms; Industry Terms: Not Available to Industry
Depositor comments: Read the preprint on bioRxiv: https://www.biorxiv.org/content/10.1101/2022.04.11.487879v1.
How to cite: pcDNA3.3_SARS2_BA.2.12.1 was a gift from David Nemazee (Addgene plasmid # 186809 ; http://n2t.net/addgene:186809 ; RRID:Addgene_186809)
