>Addgene plasmid #186809 | pcDNA3.3_SARS2_BA.2.12.1 | depositor partial sequence | sequence record 362726 | Spike BA.2.12.1
ATGTTTGTGTTCCTGGTGCTGCTGCCACTGGTGTCCAGCCAGTGTGTGAACCTGATCACCAGGACCCAAT
CCTACACCAACTCCTTCACCAGGGGAGTCTACTACCCTGACAAGGTGTTCAGGTCCTCTGTGCTGCACAG
CACCCAGGACCTGTTCCTGCCATTCTTCAGCAATGTGACCTGGTTCCATGCCATCCATGTGTCTGGCACC
AATGGCACCAAGAGGTTTGACAACCCTGTGCTGCCATTCAATGATGGAGTCTACTTTGCCAGCACAGAGA
AGAGCAACATCATCAGGGGCTGGATTTTTGGCACCACCCTGGACAGCAAGACCCAGTCCCTGCTGATTGT
GAACAATGCCACCAATGTGGTGATTAAGGTGTGTGAGTTCCAGTTCTGTAATGACCCATTCCTGGACGTC
TACTACCACAAGAACAACAAGTCCTGGATGGAGTCTGAGTTCAGGGTCTACTCCTCTGCCAACAACTGTA
CCTTTGAATATGTGAGCCAACCATTCCTGATGGACTTGGAGGGCAAGCAGGGCAACTTCAAGAACCTGAG
GGAGTTTGTGTTCAAGAACATTGATGGCTACTTCAAGATTTACAGCAAACACACACCAATCAACCTGGGG
AGGGACCTGCCACAGGGCTTCTCTGCCTTGGAACCACTGGTGGACCTGCCAATTGGCATCAACATCACCA
GGTTCCAGACCCTGCTGGCTCTGCACAGGTCCTACCTGACACCTGGAGACTCCTCCTCTGGCTGGACAGC
AGGAGCAGCAGCCTACTATGTGGGCTACCTCCAACCAAGGACCTTCCTGCTGAAATACAATGAGAATGGC
ACCATCACAGATGCTGTGGACTGTGCCCTGGACCCACTGTCTGAGACCAAGTGTACCCTGAAATCCTTCA
CAGTGGAGAAGGGCATCTACCAGACCAGCAACTTCAGGGTCCAACCAACAGAGAGCATTGTGAGGTTTCC
AAACATCACCAACCTGTGTCCATTTGACGAGGTGTTCAATGCCACCAGGTTTGCCTCTGTCTATGCCTGG
AACAGGAAGAGGATTAGCAACTGTGTGGCTGACTACTCTGTGCTCTACAACTTTGCCCCCTTCTTCGCCT
TCAAGTGTTATGGAGTGAGCCCAACCAAACTGAATGACCTGTGTTTCACCAATGTCTATGCTGACTCCTT
TGTGATTAGGGGAAATGAGGTGAGTCAGATTGCCCCTGGACAAACAGGCAACATTGCTGACTACAACTAC
AAACTGCCTGATGACTTCACAGGCTGTGTGATTGCCTGGAACAGCAACAAGCTGGACAGCAAGGTGGGAG
GCAACTACAACTACCAGTACAGACTGTTCAGGAAGAGCAACCTGAAACCATTTGAGAGGGACATCAGCAC
AGAGATTTACCAGGCTGGCAACAAACCATGTAATGGAGTGGCGGGCTTCAACTGTTACTTTCCACTCAGA
TCCTATGGCTTCAGACCAACCTATGGAGTGGGCCACCAACCATACAGGGTGGTGGTGCTGTCCTTTGAAC
TGCTCCATGCCCCTGCCACAGTGTGTGGACCAAAGAAGAGCACCAACCTGGTGAAGAACAAGTGTGTGAA
CTTCAACTTCAATGGACTGACAGGCACAGGAGTGCTGACAGAGAGCAACAAGAAGTTCCTGCCATTCCAA
CAGTTTGGCAGGGACATTGCTGACACCACAGATGCTGTGAGGGACCCACAGACCTTGGAGATTCTGGACA
TCACACCATGTTCCTTTGGAGGAGTGTCTGTGATTACACCTGGCACCAACACCAGCAACCAGGTGGCTGT
GCTCTACCAGGGTGTGAACTGTACTGAGGTGCCTGTGGCTATCCATGCTGACCAACTTACACCAACCTGG
AGGGTCTACAGCACAGGCAGCAATGTGTTCCAGACCAGGGCTGGCTGTCTGATTGGAGCAGAGTATGTGA
ACAACTCCTATGAGTGTGACATCCCAATTGGAGCAGGCATCTGTGCCTCCTACCAGACCCAGACCAAGAG
CCATAGGAGGGCAAGGTCTGTGGCAAGCCAGAGCATCATTGCCTACACAATGAGTCTGGGAGCAGAGAAC
CTTGTGGCTTACAGCAACAACAGCATTGCCATCCCAACCAACTTCACCATCTCTGTGACCACAGAAATTC
TGCCTGTGAGTATGACCAAGACCTCTGTGGACTGTACAATGTATATCTGTGGAGACAGCACAGAGTGTAG
CAACCTGCTGCTCCAATATGGCTCCTTCTGTACCCAACTTAAGAGGGCTCTGACAGGCATTGCTGTGGAA
CAGGACAAGAACACCCAGGAGGTGTTTGCCCAGGTGAAGCAGATTTACAAGACACCTCCAATCAAGTACT
TTGGAGGCTTCAACTTCAGCCAGATTCTGCCTGACCCAAGCAAGCCAAGCAAGAGGTCCTTCATTGAGGA
CCTGCTGTTCAACAAGGTGACCCTGGCTGATGCTGGCTTCATCAAGCAATATGGAGACTGTCTGGGAGAC
ATTGCTGCAAGGGACCTGATTTGTGCCCAGAAGTTCAATGGACTGACCGTGCTGCCTCCACTGCTGACAG
ATGAGATGATTGCCCAATACACCTCTGCCCTGCTGGCTGGCACCATCACCTCTGGCTGGACCTTTGGAGC
AGGAGCAGCCCTCCAAATCCCATTTGCTATGCAGATGGCTTACAGGTTCAATGGCATTGGAGTGACCCAG
AATGTGCTCTATGAGAACCAGAAACTGATTGCCAACCAGTTCAACTCTGCCATTGGCAAGATTCAGGACT
CCCTGTCCAGCACAGCCTCTGCCCTGGGCAAACTCCAAGATGTGGTGAACCATAATGCCCAGGCTCTGAA
CACCCTGGTGAAGCAACTTTCCAGCAAGTTTGGAGCCATCTCCTCTGTGCTGAATGACATCCTGAGCAGA
CTGGACAAGGTGGAGGCTGAGGTCCAGATTGACAGACTGATTACAGGCAGACTCCAATCCCTCCAAACCT
ATGTGACCCAACAACTTATCAGGGCTGCTGAGATTAGGGCATCTGCCAACCTGGCTGCCACCAAGATGAG
TGAGTGTGTGCTGGGACAAAGCAAGAGGGTGGACTTCTGTGGCAAGGGCTACCACCTGATGAGTTTTCCA
CAGTCTGCCCCTCATGGAGTGGTGTTCCTGCATGTGACCTATGTGCCTGCCCAGGAGAAGAACTTCACCA
CAGCCCCTGCCATCTGCCATGATGGCAAGGCTCACTTTCCAAGGGAGGGAGTGTTTGTGAGCAATGGCAC
CCACTGGTTTGTGACCCAGAGGAACTTCTATGAACCACAGATTATCACCACAGACAACACCTTTGTGTCT
GGCAACTGTGATGTGGTGATTGGCATTGTGAACAACACAGTCTATGACCCACTCCAACCTGAACTGGACT
CCTTCAAGGAGGAACTGGACAAATACTTCAAGAACCACACCAGCCCTGATGTGGACCTGGGAGACATCTC
TGGCATCAATGCCTCTGTGGTGAACATCCAGAAGGAGATTGACAGACTGAATGAGGTGGCTAAGAACCTG
AATGAGTCCCTGATTGACCTCCAAGAACTGGGCAAATATGAACAATACATCAAGTGGCCATGGTACATCT
GGCTGGGCTTCATTGCTGGACTGATTGCCATTGTGATGGTGACCATAATGCTGTGTTGTATGACCTCCTG
TTGTTCCTGTCTGAAAGGCTGTTGTTCCTGTGGCTCCTGTTGTAAGTGA
